Addgene plasmid #19107: Dom34 E149K
Depositing lab: SeWon Suh. Depositing organization: Seoul National University. Publication: Structural and functional insights into dom34, a key component of no-go mRNA decay. Lee HH, Kim YS, Kim KH, Heo I, Kim SK, Kim O, Kim HK, Yoon JY, Kim HS, Kim do J, Lee SJ, Yoon HJ, Kim SJ, Lee BG, Song HK, Kim VN, Park CM, Suh SW. Mol Cell. 2007 Sep 21. 27(6):938-50. 10.1016/j.molcel.2007.07.019 PubMed 17889667.
Backbone
  Vector backbone: pET21a(+)
  Backbone size w/o insert (bp): 5443
  Vector type: Bacterial Expression
Growth in bacteria
  Bacterial resistance: Ampicillin, 100 μg/mL
  Growth temperature: 37°C
  Growth strain: DH5alpha
  Copy number: High Copy
Gene/Insert
  Gene/Insert name: Protein DOM34 (alt name: Saccharomyces cerevisiae)
  Species: S. cerevisiae (budding yeast)
  Insert size (bp): 936
  Mutation: E149K
  Entrez Gene: DOM34 (a.k.a. YNL001W)
  Tag / fusion protein: C tag (C terminal on insert)
  Cloning method: Restriction Enzyme; 5′ cloning site NdeI (not destroyed); 3′ cloning site XhoI (not destroyed)
  Sequencing primers: 5′ t7
Terms and licenses: Academic/Nonprofit Terms; Industry Terms: Not Available to Industry
How to cite: Dom34 E149K was a gift from SeWon Suh (Addgene plasmid # 19107 ; http://n2t.net/addgene:19107 ; RRID:Addgene_19107)
