[The description below was written by a language model from this plasmid's Addgene catalogue record.]
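Description:
Dom34 E149K is a bacterial expression plasmid built on the pET21a(+) backbone and carrying the Saccharomyces cerevisiae DOM34 gene (YNL001W) with a single glutamate-to-lysine substitution at residue 149. The insert, recorded as 936 bp, was cloned by restriction digestion between the NdeI and XhoI sites, both of which remain intact. The plasmid confers ampicillin resistance and is listed as high copy, with a standard cloning strain recorded for propagation. No feature table accompanies the record, so individual elements cannot be confirmed. However, pET21-series vectors generally drive the insert from a T7 promoter under lac operator control, which requires a host supplying T7 RNA polymerase for protein production. The listing of a T7 sequencing primer at the 5′ end is consistent with this arrangement.

The record notes a C-terminal tag on the insert but does not name it. NdeI/XhoI cloning into pET21a(+) typically places the coding sequence in frame with the vector's C-terminal hexahistidine tag, which is the likely identity, although the record does not state this. Dom34 is a key component of no-go mRNA decay, the pathway that deals with ribosomes stalled on mRNA. The associated publication concerns structural and functional analysis of this protein. The construct therefore appears intended for recombinant production and purification of the E149K point mutant in E. coli, presumably for comparison with wild-type Dom34 in biochemical or structural studies. The specific functional effect of the E149K change is not given in the record.
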