>Addgene plasmid #19107 | Dom34 E149K | addgene partial sequence | sequence record 24888 | T7 5'-TAATACGACTCACTATAGGG-3'
GCGNNNTTCCCNCTNNANTATTTTGTTTACTTTAAGAAGGAGATATACATATGAAGGTTATTAGTCTGAA
AAAGGATTCTTTTAACAAAGGAGGAGCAGTGATTACTCTTTTACCGGAGGACAAGGAAGATCTGTTTACT
GTTTATCAAATAGTAGACAAAGATGACGAGTTGATATTCAAGAAAAAATTCACCTCTAAACTTGATGAAG
CTGGTAAGAAAAAAAGTACAGATTTGGTCAAGTTGAAGATTAAAGTAATATCCGAGGATTTTGATATGAA
GGATGAATATTTGAAATATAAAGGTGTTACTGTTACAGATGAAAGTGGAGCTAGTAATGTTGACATACCT
GTCGGCAAATATTTGAGCTTTACCCTTGACTACGTGTATCCCTTTACTATCATAAAACAAAACTTTAATA
AATTCATGCAAAAGCTCTTAAATGAAGCCTGTAATATCGAGTATAAATCAGACACCGCGGCGGTCGTTTT
ACAGAAAGGGATCGCCCATGTTTGTTTAGTGACATCCTCCTCTACTATTTTAAAACAAAAAATTGAATAT
AGTATGCCANGNNNAAAANGGCCCNCNNGGTGTCNGGTTTGGNGAAACCGAAATTTATAANCATTACGCC
TTCNNGCGCNGGNCCAGGNAAAAAGATTTGAATTTTGATAAATTAAGACTATTATTCTTGCNCTCAGGTT
CTACGCTAGATATAATGNCAAAATTTCNGTATGCCGNGAGGACCCATAGAAATCCCGTACAAGGATGTCT
TANGCCCTGCCCCGGCNCTNCGGCTTATGAGTTNGAATCCNATGCTCANCGCAGACTAACCNGAACNGGA
GAGATTGTNTTACAGAAAACTGNGGAAGANANCA
